>Addgene plasmid #225939 | pLV-SFFV-myc-STIM1-WPRE-UbC-Emerald | addgene full sequence | sequence record 446835 | Addgene NGS Result
TGATATCGAGCTTGCTACAAGGGACTTTCCGCTGGGGACTTTCCAGGGAGGCGTGGCCTGGGCGGGACTG
GGGAGTGGCGAGCCCTCAGATCCTGCATATAAGCAGCTGCTTTTTGCCTGTACTGGGTCTCTCTGGTTAG
ACCAGATCTGAGCCTGGGAGCTCTCTGGCTAACTAGGGAACCCACTGCTTAAGCCTCAATAAAGCTTGCC
TTGAGTGCTTCAAGTAGTGTGTGCCCGTCTGTTGTGTGACTCTGGTAACTAGAGATCCCTCAGACCCTTT
TAGTCAGTGTGGAAAATCTCTAGCAGTGGCGCCCGAACAGGGACTTGAAAGCGAAAGGGAAACCAGAGGA
GCTCTCTCGACGCAGGACTCGGCTTGCTGAAGCGCGCACGGCAAGAGGCGAGGGGCGGCGACTGGTGAGT
ACGCCAAAAATTTTGACTAGCGGAGGCTAGAAGGAGAGAGATGGGTGCGAGAGCGTCAGTATTAAGCGGG
GGAGAATTAGATCGCGATGGGAAAAAATTCGGTTAAGGCCAGGGGGAAAGAAAAAATATAAATTAAAACA
TATAGTATGGGCAAGCAGGGAGCTAGAACGATTCGCAGTTAATCCTGGCCTGTTAGAAACATCAGAAGGC
TGTAGACAAATACTGGGACAGCTACAACCATCCCTTCAGACAGGATCAGAAGAACTTAGATCATTATATA
ATACAGTAGCAACCCTCTATTGTGTGCATCAAAGGATAGAGATAAAAGACACCAAGGAAGCTTTAGACAA
GATAGAGGAAGAGCAAAACAAAAGTAAGACCACCGCACAGCAAGCGGCCGGCCGCTGATCTTCAGACCTG
GAGGAGGAGATATGAGGGACAATTGGAGAAGTGAATTATATAAATATAAAGTAGTAAAAATTGAACCATT
AGGAGTAGCACCCACCAAGGCAAAGAGAAGAGTGGTGCAGAGAGAAAAAAGAGCAGTGGGAATAGGAGCT
TTGTTCCTTGGGTTCTTGGGAGCAGCAGGAAGCACTATGGGCGCAGCGTCAATGACGCTGACGGTACAGG
CCAGACAATTATTGTCTGGTATAGTGCAGCAGCAGAACAATTTGCTGAGGGCTATTGAGGCGCAACAGCA
TCTGTTGCAACTCACAGTCTGGGGCATCAAGCAGCTCCAGGCAAGAATCCTGGCTGTGGAAAGATACCTA
AAGGATCAACAGCTCCTGGGGATTTGGGGTTGCTCTGGAAAACTCATTTGCACCACTGCTGTGCCTTGGA
ATGCTAGTTGGAGTAATAAATCTCTGGAACAGATTTGGAATCACACGACCTGGATGGAGTGGGACAGAGA
AATTAACAATTACACAAGCTTAATACACTCCTTAATTGAAGAATCGCAAAACCAGCAAGAAAAGAATGAA
CAAGAATTATTGGAATTAGATAAATGGGCAAGTTTGTGGAATTGGTTTAACATAACAAATTGGCTGTGGT
ATATAAAATTATTCATAATGATAGTAGGAGGCTTGGTAGGTTTAAGAATAGTTTTTGCTGTACTTTCTAT
AGTGAATAGAGTTAGGCAGGGATATTCACCATTATCGTTTCAGACCCACCTCCCAACCCCGAGGGGACCC
GACAGGCCCGAAGGAATAGAAGAAGAAGGTGGAGAGAGAGACAGAGACAGATCCATTCGATTAGTGAACG
GATCTCGACGGTATCGCCAAATGGCAGTATTCATCCACAATTTTAAAAGAAAAGGGGGGATTGGGGGGTA
CAGTGCAGGGGAAAGAATAGTAGACATAATAGCAACAGACATACAAACTAAAGAATTACAAAAACAAATT
ACAAAAATTCAAAATTTTCGGGTTTATTACAGGGACAGCAGAGATCCAGTTTGGATCGATAAGCTTGATA
TCGAATTCCTGCAGCCCCGATAAAATAAAAGATTTTATTTAGTCTCCAGAAAAAGGGGGGAATGAAAGAC
CCCACCTGTAGGTTTGGCAAGCTAGCTGCAGTAACGCCATTTTGCAAGGCATGGAAAAATACCAAACCAA
GAATAGAGAAGTTCAGATCAAGGGCGGGTACATGAAAATAGCTAACGTTGGGCCAAACAGGATATCTGCG
GTGAGCAGTTTCGGCCCCGGCCCGGGGCCAAGAACAGATGGTCACCGCAGTTTCGGCCCCGGCCCGAGGC
CAAGAACAGATGGTCCCCAGATATGGCCCAACCCTCAGCAGTTTCTTAAGACCCATCAGATGTTTCCAGG
CTCCCCCAAGGACCTGAAATGACCCTGCGCCTTATTTGAATTAACCAATCAGCCTGCTTCTCGCTTCTGT
TCGCGCGCTTCTGCTTCCCGAGCTCTATAAAAGAGCTCACAACCCCTCACTCGGCGCGCCAGTCCTCCGA
CAGACTGAGTCGCCCGGGGGGGATCCACCGGTCGCCACCATGGAACAAAAACTCATCTCAGAAGAGGATC
TGATGGATGTATGCGTCCGTCTTGCCCTGTGGCTCCTCTGGGGACTCCTCCTGCACCAGGGCCAGAGCCT
CAGCCATAGTCACAGTGAGAAGGCGACAGGAACCAGCTCGGGGGCCAACTCTGAGGAGTCCACTGCAGCA
GAGTTTTGCCGAATTGACAAGCCCCTGTGTCACAGTGAGGATGAGAAACTCAGCTTCGAGGCAGTCCGTA
ACATCCACAAACTGATGGACGATGATGCCAATGGTGATGTGGATGTGGAAGAAAGTGATGAGTTCCTGAG
GGAAGACCTCAATTACCATGACCCAACAGTGAAACACAGCACCTTCCATGGTGAGGATAAGCTCATCAGC
GTGGAGGACCTGTGGAAGGCATGGAAGTCATCAGAAGTATACAATTGGACCGTGGATGAGGTGGTACAGT
GGCTGATCACATATGTGGAGCTGCCTCAGTATGAGGAGACCTTCCGGAAGCTGCAGCTCAGTGGCCATGC
CATGCCAAGGCTGGCTGTCACCAACACCACCATGACAGGGACTGTGCTGAAGATGACAGACCGGAGTCAT
CGGCAGAAGCTGCAGCTGAAGGCTCTGGATACAGTGCTCTTTGGGCCTCCTCTCTTGACTCGCCATAATC
ACCTCAAGGACTTCATGCTGGTGGTGTCTATCGTTATTGGTGTGGGCGGCTGCTGGTTTGCCTATATCCA
GAACCGTTACTCCAAGGAGCACATGAAGAAGATGATGAAGGACTTGGAGGGGTTACACCGAGCTGAGCAG
AGTCTGCATGACCTTCAGGAAAGGCTGCACAAGGCCCAGGAGGAGCACCGCACAGTGGAGGTGGAGAAGG
TCCATCTGGAAAAGAAGCTGCGCGATGAGATCAACCTTGCTAAGCAGGAAGCCCAGCGGCTGAAGGAGCT
GCGGGAGGGTACTGAGAATGAGCGGAGCCGCCAAAAATATGCTGAGGAGGAGTTGGAGCAGGTTCGGGAG
GCCTTGAGGAAAGCAGAGAAGGAGCTAGAATCTCACAGCTCATGGTATGCTCCAGAGGCCCTTCAGAAGT
GGCTGCAGCTGACACATGAGGTGGAGGTGCAATATTACAACATCAAGAAGCAAAATGCTGAGAAGCAGCT
GCTGGTGGCCAAGGAGGGGGCTGAGAAGATAAAAAAGAAGAGAAACACACTCTTTGGCACCTTCCACGTG
GCCCACAGCTCTTCCCTGGATGATGTAGATCATAAAATTCTAACAGCTAAGCAAGCACTGAGCGAGGTGA
CAGCAGCATTGCGGGAGCGCCTGCACCGCTGGCAACAGATCGAGATCCTCTGTGGCTTCCAGATTGTCAA
CAACCCTGGCATCCACTCACTGGTGGCTGCCCTCAACATAGACCCCAGCTGGATGGGCAGTACACGCCCC
AACCCTGCTCACTTCATCATGACTGACGACGTGGATGACATGGATGAGGAGATTGTGTCTCCCTTGTCCA
TGCAGTCCCCTAGCCTGCAGAGCAGTGTTCGGCAGCGCCTGACGGAGCCACAGCATGGCCTGGGATCTCA
GAGGTTGGTAGAGGGCGAGGCTGGCCACTTCTTGACAAGCCGGGTATCTCTGCGGCGAATGCGCAGCCTT
TCATCTGGACAGTCTTTCAGTTCTGAAGGCTACGGGACCAGCTCTCCATCTGCCTCTGCTGCTGCTTCTT
GCTCCTCTTCCATCACCACCATCACCACTACCACCACCACCACCACCACCTTCACCACCGTCCATGTCCA
CCCTGTTTATTACCACCACAGCACTTCCTATTTCCTCCAGATGGAGCCCTACCCTGACACACCCCCTTCT
GACAGCACCGCTGTGATGCCTGGGCATTCAGAGAGCTTGGGGGATTTGACCCATTCCGATTCGGAGTCCT
CCCTCCACATGAGTGACCGCCAGCGTGTGGCCCCCAAACCTCCTCAGATGAGCCGTGCTGCAGACGAGGC
TCTCAATGCCATGACTTCCAATGGCAGCCACCGGCTGATCGAGGGGGTCCACCCAGGGTCTCTGGTGGAG
AAACTGCCTGACAGCCCTGCCCTGGCCAAGAAGGCATTACTGGCGCTGAACCATGGGCTGGACAAGGCCC
ACAGCCTGATGGAGCTGAGCCCCTCAGCCCCACCTGGTGGCTCTCCACATTTGGATTCTTCCCGTTCTCA
CAGCCCCAGCTCCCCAGACCCAGACACACCATCTCCAGTTGGGGACAGCCGAGCCCTGCAAGCCAGCCGA
AACACACGCATTCCCCACCTGGCTGGCAAGAAGGCTGTGGCTGAGGAGGATAATGGCTCTATTGGCGAGG
AAACAGACTCCAGCCCAGGCCGGAAGAAGTTTCCCCTCAAAATCTTTAAGAAGCCTCTTAAGAAGTAGAG
CGGCCGCGACTCTAGAGTCGACCTGCAGGCATGCAAGCTTGATATCAAGCTTATCGATAATCAACCTCTG
GATTACAAAATTTGTGAAAGATTGACTGGTATTCTTAACTATGTTGCTCCTTTTACGCTATGTGGATACG
CTGCTTTAATGCCTTTGTATCATGCTATTGCTTCCCGTATGGCTTTCATTTTCTCCTCCTTGTATAAATC
CTGGTTGCTGTCTCTTTATGAGGAGTTGTGGCCCGTTGTCAGGCAACGTGGCGTGGTGTGCACTGTGTTT
GCTGACGCAACCCCCACTGGTTGGGGCATTGCCACCACCTGTCAGCTCCTTTCCGGGACTTTCGCTTTCC
CCCTCCCTATTGCCACGGCGGAACTCATCGCCGCCTGCCTTGCCCGCTGCTGGACAGGGGCTCGGCTGTT
GGGCACTGACAATTCCGTGGTGTTGTCGGGGAAATCATCGTCCTTTCCTTGGCTGCTCGCCTGTGTTGCC
ACCTGGATTCTGCGCGGGACGTCCTTCTGCTACGTCCCTTCGGCCCTCAATCCAGCGGACCTTCCTTCCC
GCGGGCGCCCCCCTCCTCACGGCGAGCGCTGCCACGTCAGACGAAGGGCGCAGCGAGCGTCCTGATCCTT
CCGCCCGGACGCTCAGGACAGCGGCCCGCTGCTCATAAGACTCGGCCTTAGAACCCCAGTATCAGCAGAA
GGACATTTTAGGACGGGACTTGGGTGACTCTAGGGCACTGGTTTTCTTTCCAGAGAGCGGAACAGGCGAG
GAAAAGTAGTCCCTTCTCGGCGATTCTGCGGAGGGATCTCCGTGGGGCGGTGAACGCCGATGATTATATA
AGGACGCGCCGGGTGTGGCACAGCTAGTTCCGTCGCAGCCGGGATTTGGGTCGCGGTTCTTGTTTGTGGA
TCGCTGTGATCGTCACTTGGTGAGTAGCGGGCTGCTGGGCTGGCCGGGGCTTTCGTGGCCGCCGGGCCGC
TCGGTGGGACGGAAGCGTGTGGAGAGACCGCCAAGGGCTGTAGTCTGGGTCCGCGAGCAAGGTTGCCCTG
AACTGGGGGTTGGGGGGAGCGCAGCAAAATGGCGGCTGTTCCCGAGTCTTGAATGGAAGACGCTTGTGAG
GCGGGCTGTGAGGTCGTTGAAACAAGGTGGGGGGCATGGTGGGCGGCAAGAACCCAAGGTCTTGAGGCCT
TCGCTAATGCGGGAAAGCTCTTATTCGGGTGAGATGGGCTGGGGCACCATCTGGGGACCCTGACGTGAAG
TTTGTCACTGACTGGAGAACTCGGTTTGTCGTCTGTTGCGGGGGCGGCAGTTATGGCGGTGCCGTTGGGC
AGTGCACCCGTACCTTTGGGAGCGCGCGCCCTCGTCGTGTCGTGACGTCACCCGTTCTGTTGGCTTATAA
TGCAGGGTGGGGCCACCTGCCGGTAGGTGTGCGGTAGGCTTTTCTCCGTCGCAGGACGCAGGGTTCGGGC
CTAGGGTAGGCTCTCCTGAATCGACAGGCGCCGGACCTCTGGTGAGGGGAGGGATAAGTGAGGCGTCAGT
TTCTTTGGTCGGTTTTATGTACCTATCTTCTTAAGTAGCTGAAGCTCCGGTTTTGAACTATGCGCTCGGG
GTTGGCGAGTGTGTTTTGTGAAGTTTTTTAGGCACCTTTTGAAATGTAATCATTTGGGTCAATATGTAAT
TTTCAGTGTTAGACTAGTAAATTGTCCGCTAAATTCTGGCCGTTTTTGGCTTTTTTGTTAGACGAAGCTT
GGTACCGAGCTCGGATCAATTCGCCACCATGGTGAGCAAGGGCGAGGAGCTGTTCACCGGGGTGGTGCCC
ATCCTGGTCGAGCTGGACGGCGACGTAAACGGCCACAAGTTCAGCGTGTCCGGCGAGGGCGAGGGCGATG
CCACCTACGGCAAGCTGACCCTGAAGTTCATCTGCACCACCGGCAAGCTGCCCGTGCCCTGGCCCACCCT
CGTGACCACCTTGACCTACGGCGTGCAGTGCTTCGCCCGCTACCCCGACCACATGAAGCAGCACGACTTC
TTCAAGTCCGCCATGCCCGAAGGCTACGTCCAGGAGCGCACCATCTTCTTCAAGGACGACGGCAACTACA
AGACCCGCGCCGAGGTGAAGTTCGAGGGCGACACCCTGGTGAACCGCATCGAGCTGAAGGGCATCGACTT
CAAGGAGGACGGCAACATCCTGGGGCACAAGCTGGAGTACAACTACAACAGCCACAAGGTCTATATCACC
GCCGACAAGCAGAAGAACGGCATCAAGGTGAACTTCAAGACCCGCCACAACATCGAGGACGGCAGCGTGC
AGCTCGCCGACCACTACCAGCAGAACACCCCCATCGGCGACGGCCCCGTGCTGCTGCCCGACAACCACTA
CCTGAGCACCCAGTCCGCCCTGAGCAAAGACCCCAACGAGAAGCGCGATCACATGGTCCTGCTGGAGTTC
GTGACCGCCGCCGGGATCACTCTCGGCATGGACGAGCTGTACAAGTAACTCGAGGGAATTAATTCGAGCT
CGGTACCTTTAAGACCAATGACTTACAAGGCAGCTGTAGATCTTAGCCACTTTTTAAAAGAAAAGGGGGG
ACTGGAAGGGCTAATTCACTCCCAACGAAGACAAGATCTGCTTTTTGCTTGTACTGGGTCTCTCTGGTTA
GACCAGATCTGAGCCTGGGAGCTCTCTGGCTAACTAGGGAACCCACTGCTTAAGCCTCAATAAAGCTTGC
CTTGAGTGCTTCAAGTAGTGTGTGCCCGTCTGTTGTGTGACTCTGGTAACTAGAGATCCCTCAGACCCTT
TTAGTCAGTGTGGAAAATCTCTAGCAGCATCTAGAATTAATTCCGTGTATTCTATAGTGTCACCTAAATC
GTATGTGTATGATACATAAGGTTATGTATTAATTGTAGCCGCGTTCTAACGACAATATGTACAAGCCTAA
TTGTGTAGCATCTGGCTTACTGAAGCAGACCCTATCATCTCTCTCGTAAACTGCCGTCAGAGTCGGTTTG
GTTGGACGAACCTTCTGAGTTTCTGGTAACGCCGTCCCGCACCCGGAAATGGTCAGCGAACCAATCAGCA
GGGTCATCGCTAGCCAGATCCTCTACGCCGGACGCATCGTGGCCGGCATCACCGGCGCCACAGGTGCGGT
TGCTGGCGCCTATATCGCCGACATCACCGATGGGGAAGATCGGGCTCGCCACTTCGGGCTCATGAGCGCT
TGTTTCGGCGTGGGTATGGTGGCAGGCCCCGTGGCCGGGGGACTGTTGGGCGCCATCTCCTTGCATGCAC
CATTCCTTGCGGCGGCGGTGCTCAACGGCCTCAACCTACTACTGGGCTGCTTCCTAATGCAGGAGTCGCA
TAAGGGAGAGCGTCGAATGGTGCACTCTCAGTACAATCTGCTCTGATGCCGCATAGTTAAGCCAGCCCCG
ACACCCGCCAACACCCGCTGACGCGCCCTGACGGGCTTGTCTGCTCCCGGCATCCGCTTACAGACAAGCT
GTGACCGTCTCCGGGAGCTGCATGTGTCAGAGGTTTTCACCGTCATCACCGAAACGCGCGAGACGAAAGG
GCCTCGTGATACGCCTATTTTTATAGGTTAATGTCATGATAATAATGGTTTCTTAGACGTCAGGTGGCAC
TTTTCGGGGAAATGTGCGCGGAACCCCTATTTGTTTATTTTTCTAAATACATTCAAATATGTATCCGCTC
ATGAGACAATAACCCTGATAAATGCTTCAATAATATTGAAAAAGGAAGAGTATGAGTATTCAACATTTCC
GTGTCGCCCTTATTCCCTTTTTTGCGGCATTTTGCCTTCCTGTTTTTGCTCACCCAGAAACGCTGGTGAA
AGTAAAAGATGCTGAAGATCAGTTGGGTGCACGAGTGGGTTACATCGAACTGGATCTCAACAGCGGTAAG
ATCCTTGAGAGTTTTCGCCCCGAAGAACGTTTTCCAATGATGAGCACTTTTAAAGTTCTGCTATGTGGCG
CGGTATTATCCCGTATTGACGCCGGGCAAGAGCAACTCGGTCGCCGCATACACTATTCTCAGAATGACTT
GGTTGAGTACTCACCAGTCACAGAAAAGCATCTTACGGATGGCATGACAGTAAGAGAATTATGCAGTGCT
GCCATAACCATGAGTGATAACACTGCGGCCAACTTACTTCTGACAACGATCGGAGGACCGAAGGAGCTAA
CCGCTTTTTTGCACAACATGGGGGATCATGTAACTCGCCTTGATCGTTGGGAACCGGAGCTGAATGAAGC
CATACCAAACGACGAGCGTGACACCACGATGCCTGTAGCAATGGCAACAACGTTGCGCAAACTATTAACT
GGCGAACTACTTACTCTAGCTTCCCGGCAACAATTAATAGACTGGATGGAGGCGGATAAAGTTGCAGGAC
CACTTCTGCGCTCGGCCCTTCCGGCTGGCTGGTTTATTGCTGATAAATCTGGAGCCGGTGAGCGTGGGTC
TCGCGGTATCATTGCAGCACTGGGGCCAGATGGTAAGCCCTCCCGTATCGTAGTTATCTACACGACGGGG
AGTCAGGCAACTATGGATGAACGAAATAGACAGATCGCTGAGATAGGTGCCTCACTGATTAAGCATTGGT
AACTGTCAGACCAAGTTTACTCATATATACTTTAGATTGATTTAAAACTTCATTTTTAATTTAAAAGGAT
CTAGGTGAAGATCCTTTTTGATAATCTCATGACCAAAATCCCTTAACGTGAGTTTTCGTTCCACTGAGCG
TCAGACCCCGTAGAAAAGATCAAAGGATCTTCTTGAGATCCTTTTTTTCTGCGCGTAATCTGCTGCTTGC
AAACAAAAAAACCACCGCTACCAGCGGTGGTTTGTTTGCCGGATCAAGAGCTACCAACTCTTTTTCCGAA
GGTAACTGGCTTCAGCAGAGCGCAGATACCAAATACTGTTCTTCTAGTGTAGCCGTAGTTAGGCCACCAC
TTCAAGAACTCTGTAGCACCGCCTACATACCTCGCTCTGCTAATCCTGTTACCAGTGGCTGCTGCCAGTG
GCGATAAGTCGTGTCTTACCGGGTTGGACTCAAGACGATAGTTACCGGATAAGGCGCAGCGGTCGGGCTG
AACGGGGGGTTCGTGCACACAGCCCAGCTTGGAGCGAACGACCTACACCGAACTGAGATACCTACAGCGT
GAGCTATGAGAAAGCGCCACGCTTCCCGAAGGGAGAAAGGCGGACAGGTATCCGGTAAGCGGCAGGGTCG
GAACAGGAGAGCGCACGAGGGAGCTTCCAGGGGGAAACGCCTGGTATCTTTATAGTCCTGTCGGGTTTCG
CCACCTCTGACTTGAGCGTCGATTTTTGTGATGCTCGTCAGGGGGGCGGAGCCTATGGAAAAACGCCAGC
AACGCGGCCTTTTTACGGTTCCTGGCCTTTTGCTGGCCTTTTGCTCACATGTTCTTTCCTGCGTTATCCC
CTGATTCTGTGGATAACCGTATTACCGCCTTTGAGTGAGCTGATACCGCTCGCCGCAGCCGAACGACCGA
GCGCAGCGAGTCAGTGAGCGAGGAAGCGGAAGAGCGCCCAATACGCAAACCGCCTCTCCCCGCGCGTTGG
CCGATTCATTAATGCAGCTGTGGAATGTGTGTCAGTTAGGGTGTGGAAAGTCCCCAGGCTCCCCAGCAGG
CAGAAGTATGCAAAGCATGCATCTCAATTAGTCAGCAACCAGGTGTGGAAAGTCCCCAGGCTCCCCAGCA
GGCAGAAGTATGCAAAGCATGCATCTCAATTAGTCAGCAACCATAGTCCCGCCCCTAACTCCGCCCATCC
CGCCCCTAACTCCGCCCAGTTCCGCCCATTCTCCGCCCCATGGCTGACTAATTTTTTTTATTTATGCAGA
GGCCGAGGCCGCCTCGGCCTCTGAGCTATTCCAGAAGTAGTGAGGAGGCTTTTTTGGAGGCCTAGGCTTT
TGCAAAAAGCTTGGACACAAGACAGGCTTGCGAGATATGTTTGAGAATACCACTTTATCCCGCGTCAGGG
AGAGGCAGTGCGTAAAAAGACGCGGACTCATGTGAAATACTGGTTTTTAGTGCGCCAGATCTCTATAATC
TCGCGCAACCTATTTTCCCCTCGAACACTTTTTAAGCCGTAGATAAACAGGCTGGGACACTTCACATGAG
CGAAAAATACATCGTCACCTGGGACATGTTGCAGATCCATGCACGTAAACTCGCAAGCCGACTGATGCCT
TCTGAACAATGGAAAGGCATTATTGCCGTAAGCCGTGGCGGTCTGTACCGGGTGCGTTACTGGCGCGTGA
ACTGGGTATTCGTCATGTCGATACCGTTTGTATTTCCAGCTACGATCACGACAACCAGCGCGAGCTTAAA
GTGCTGAAACGCGCAGAAGGCGATGGCGAAGGCTTCATCGTTATTGATGACCTGGTGGATACCGGTGGTA
CTGCGGTTGCGATTCGTGAAATGTATCCAAAAGCGCACTTTGTCACCATCTTCGCAAAACCGGCTGGTCG
TCCGCTGGTTGATGACTATGTTGTTGATATCCCGCAAGATACCTGGATTGAACAGCCGTGGGATATGGGC
GTCGTATTCGTCCCGCCAATCTCCGGTCGCTAATCTTTTCAACGCCTGGCACTGCCGGGCGTTGTTCTTT
TTAACTTCAGGCGGGTTACAATAGTTTCCAGTAAGTATTCTGGAGGCTGCATCCATGACACAGGCAAACC
TGAGCGAAACCCTGTTCAAACCCCGCTTTAAACATCCTGAAACCTCGACGCTAGTCCGCCGCTTTAATCA
CGGCGCACAACCGCCTGTGCAGTCGGCCCTTGATGGTAAAACCATCCCTCACTGGTATCGCATGATTAAC
CGTCTGATGTGGATCTGGCGCGGCATTGACCCACGCGAAATCCTCGACGTCCAGGCACGTATTGTGATGA
GCGATGCCGAACGTACCGACGATGATTTATACGATACGGTGATTGGCTACCGTGGCGGCAACTGGATTTA
TGAGTGGGCCCCGGATCTTTGTGAAGGAACCTTACTTCTGTGGTGTGACATAATTGGACAAACTACCTAC
AGAGATTTAAAGCTCTAAGGTAAATATAAAATTTTTAAGTGTATAATGTGTTAAACTACTGATTCTAATT
GTTTGTGTATTTTAGATTCCAACCTATGGAACTGATGAATGGGAGCAGTGGTGGAATGCCTTTAATGAGG
AAAACCTGTTTTGCTCAGAAGAAATGCCATCTAGTGATGATGAGGCTACTGCTGACTCTCAACATTCTAC
TCCTCCAAAAAAGAAGAGAAAGGTAGAAGACCCCAAGGACTTTCCTTCAGAATTGCTAAGTTTTTTGAGT
CATGCTGTGTTTAGTAATAGAACTCTTGCTTGCTTTGCTATTTACACCACAAAGGAAAAAGCTGCACTGC
TATACAAGAAAATTATGGAAAAATATTCTGTAACCTTTATAAGTAGGCATAACAGTTATAATCATAACAT
ACTGTTTTTTCTTACTCCACACAGGCATAGAGTGTCTGCTATTAATAACTATGCTCAAAAATTGTGTACC
TTTAGCTTTTTAATTTGTAAAGGGGTTAATAAGGAATATTTGATGTATAGTGCCTTGACTAGAGATCATA
ATCAGCCATACCACATTTGTAGAGGTTTTACTTGCTTTAAAAAACCTCCCACACCTCCCCCTGAACCTGA
AACATAAAATGAATGCAATTGTTGTTGTTAACTTGTTTATTGCAGCTTATAATGGTTACAAATAAAGCAA
TAGCATCACAAATTTCACAAATAAAGCATTTTTTTCACTGCATTCTAGTTGTGGTTTGTCCAAACTCATC
AATGTATCTTATCATGTCTGGATCAACTGGATAACTCAAGCTAACCAAAATCATCCCAAACTTCCCACCC
CATACCCTATTACCACTGCCAATTACCTGTGGTTTCATTTACTCTAAACCTGTGATTCCTCTGAATTATT
TTCATTTTAAAGAAATTGTATTTGTTAAATATGTACTACAAACTTAGTAGTTGGAAGGGCTAATTCACTC
CCAAAGAAGACAAGATATCCTTGATCTGTGGATCTACCACACACAAGGCTACTTCCCTGATTAGCAGAAC
TACACACCAGGGCCAGGGGTCAGATATCCACTGACCTTTGGATGGTGCTACAAGCTAGTACCAGTTGAGC
CAGATAAGGTAGAAGAGGCCAATAAAGGAGAGAACACCAGCTTGTTACACCCTGTGAGCCTGCATGGGAT
GGATGACCCGGAGAGAGAAGTGTTAGAGTGGAGGTTTGACAGCCGCCTAGCATTTCATCACGTGGCCCGA
GAGCTGCATCCGGAGTACTTCAAGAACTGC
Features (pLannotate 1.2.2; 34 found; start..end, strand, type, name):
     48..305     +  LTR            5' LTR (truncated): truncated 5' long terminal repeat (LTR) from HIV-1
    352..477     +  misc_feature   HIV-1 Ψ: packaging signal of human immunodeficiency virus type 1
    461..799     +  CDS            HIV-1 gag (fragment): gag protein from human immunodeficiency virus 1; gag
    974..1207    +  misc_feature   RRE: The Rev response element (RRE) of HIV-1 allows for Rev-dependent mRNA export from the nucleus to the cytoplasm.
   1584..1684    +  CDS            Rev (fragment): human immunodeficiency virus 1 (HIV-1) Rev protein; rev; enhances nuclear export of unspliced and incompletely spliced viral mRNAs
   1721..1838    +  misc_feature   cPPT/CTS: central polypurine tract and central termination sequence of HIV-1
   1875..1907    -  misc_feature   MCS (fragment): pBluescript multiple cloning site
   1991..2398    +  promoter       SFFV promoter: spleen focus-forming virus long terminal repeat (LTR) promoter
   2453..4825    +  CDS            STIM1: STIM1_HUMAN - Also known as GOK From Homo sapiens (Human).
   4840..4870    +  misc_feature   MCS (fragment): pUC18/19 multiple cloning site
   4871..4889    +  misc_feature   MCS (fragment): pBluescript multiple cloning site
   4889..5394    +  misc_feature   WPRE (fragment): woodchuck hepatitis virus posttranscriptional regulatory element
   5387..6573    +  promoter       UbC promoter: human ubiquitin C promoter
   6609..7325    +  CDS            Emerald: Emerald is a basic (constitutively fluorescent) green fluorescent protein published in 1998, derived from Aequorea victoria. It is reported to be a very rapidly-maturing weak dimer.
   7353..7421    +  CDS            nef (fragment): NEF_HV1Z2 - Experimental evidence at protein level: Swiss-Prot protein existence level 1. Extracellular Nef protein targets CD4(+) T-lymphocytes for apoptosis by interacting with CXCR4 surface receptors. From Human immunodeficiency virus type 1 group M subtype D (isolate Z2/CDC-Z34) (HIV-1).
   7423..7656    +  LTR            3' LTR (ΔU3): self-inactivating 3' long terminal repeat (LTR) from HIV-1
   7681..7699    -  promoter       SP6 promoter: promoter for bacteriophage SP6 RNA polymerase
   7927..8206    +  CDS            TcR (fragment): tetracycline efflux protein; tet; confers resistance to tetracycline
   8207..8255    -  misc_feature   bom (fragment): basis of mobility region from pBR322
   8357..8392    -  CDS            rop (fragment): Rop protein, which maintains plasmids at low copy number; rop
   8487..8591    +  promoter       AmpR promoter: bla
   8592..9452    +  CDS            AmpR: β-lactamase; bla; confers resistance to ampicillin, carbenicillin, and related antibiotics
   9623..10211   +  rep_origin     ori: high-copy-number ColE1/pMB1/pBR322/pUC origin of replication
  10394..10450   +  CDS            lacI (fragment): lac repressor; lacI; The lac repressor binds to the lac operator to inhibit transcription in E. coli. This inhibition can be relieved by adding lactose or isopropyl-β-D-thiogalactopyranoside (IPTG).
  10457..10786   +  promoter       SV40 promoter: SV40 enhancer and early promoter
  10986..11105   +  CDS            gpt (fragment): XGPT_ECOLI - Also known as gpp, gxu. Experimental evidence at protein level: Swiss-Prot protein existence level 1. Purine salvage pathway enzyme that catalyzes the transfer of the ribosyl-5-phosphate group from 5-phospho-alpha-D-ribose 1- diphosphate (PRPP) to the N9 position of the 6-oxopurines guanine and xanthine to form the corresponding ribonucleotides GMP (guanosine 5'- monophosphate) and XMP (xanthosine 5'-monophosphate), with the release of PPi. To a lesser extent, also acts on hypoxanthine (PubMed:9100006, PubMed:3886014). Does not ribophosphorylate adenine (PubMed:3886014). From Esch
  11105..11440   +  CDS            gpt (fragment): XGPT_ECOLI - Also known as gpp, gxu. Experimental evidence at protein level: Swiss-Prot protein existence level 1. Purine salvage pathway enzyme that catalyzes the transfer of the ribosyl-5-phosphate group from 5-phospho-alpha-D-ribose 1- diphosphate (PRPP) to the N9 position of the 6-oxopurines guanine and xanthine to form the corresponding ribonucleotides GMP (guanosine 5'- monophosphate) and XMP (xanthosine 5'-monophosphate), with the release of PPi. To a lesser extent, also acts on hypoxanthine (PubMed:9100006, PubMed:3886014). Does not ribophosphorylate adenine (PubMed:3886014). From Esch
  11535..11840   +  CDS            frsA (fragment): FRSA_ECOLI - Also known as yafA. Experimental evidence at protein level: Swiss-Prot protein existence level 1. Catalyzes the hydrolysis of esters (PubMed:15808744). Displays esterase activity toward pNP-butyrate (PubMed:15808744). May stimulate mixed-acid fermentation by acting as a fermentation/respiration switch that down-regulates respiration and up- regulates fermentation rates (PubMed:15169777). From Escherichia coli (strain K12).
  11844..11918   +  CDS            small t antigen (fragment): SV40 (simian virus 40) small t antigen
  11920..11985   +  intron         small t intron: SV40 (simian virus 40) small t antigen intron
  12115..12135   +  CDS            SV40 NLS: nuclear localization signal of SV40 (simian virus 40) large T antigen
  12454..12537   +  CDS            large T antigen (fragment): large T antigen from SV40 (simian virus 40)
  12560..12694   +  polyA_signal   SV40 poly(A) signal: SV40 polyadenylation signal
  12862..13190   +  LTR            3' LTR (fragment): 3' long terminal repeat (LTR) from HIV-1
