[The description below was written by a language model from this plasmid's Addgene catalogue record and pLannotate feature annotations shown in this document.]
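Description:
pLV-SFFV-myc-STIM1-WPRE-UbC-Emerald is a 13.2 kb HIV-1-based lentiviral transfer plasmid for mammalian expression, built on the pLV-SFFV-MCS-WPRE-UbC-Emerald backbone. In bacteria it is maintained through a high-copy ColE1/pUC-type origin and selected with ampicillin via the β-lactamase gene. The viral portion carries a 5' LTR, the Ψ packaging signal with an adjoining gag fragment, the Rev response element for Rev-dependent nuclear export of the genomic RNA, the cPPT/CTS element, and a U3-deleted 3' LTR that makes the integrated provirus self-inactivating. Outside the viral cassette the annotation also picks up remnants typical of older lentiviral backbones: fragments of tetracycline resistance, rop and bom, and an SV40 promoter followed by E. coli gpt sequence, SV40 small t intron and poly(A) signal. The record assigns no function to these.

The payload consists of two independent expression units between the LTRs. The spleen focus-forming virus LTR promoter drives human STIM1, described as carrying an N-terminal myc epitope. The myc tag itself is not annotated separately in the feature table, and the annotated STIM1 coding region is slightly shorter than the stated 2,409 bp insert. A WPRE, annotated as a fragment, follows the STIM1 coding sequence and is positioned to enhance transcript stability and expression. Immediately downstream, the human ubiquitin C promoter drives Emerald, a green fluorescent protein derived from Aequorea victoria, which marks transduced cells independently of the STIM1 protein. The construct is suited to producing lentivirus that delivers tagged STIM1, with transduced cells identifiable by green fluorescence. The record does not specify particular experimental applications.
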