Addgene plasmid #225939: pLV-SFFV-myc-STIM1-WPRE-UbC-Emerald
Purpose: Lentiviral vector plasmid expressing human stromal interaction molecule 1 (STIM1) fused to myc-tag under the spleen focus-forming virus (SFFV) promoter and Emerald under the Ubiquitin C (UbC) promoter
Depositing lab: Richard Eva & Bart Nieuwenhuis & Evan Reid. Depositing organization: University of Cambridge.
Backbone
  Vector backbone: pLV-SFFV-MCS-WPRE-UbC-Emerald (Addgene #211796)
  Backbone manufacturer: Bart Nieuwenhuis
  Vector type: Mammalian Expression, Lentiviral
Growth in bacteria
  Bacterial resistance: Ampicillin, 100 μg/mL
  Growth temperature: 37°C
  Growth strain: NEB Stable
  Copy number: High Copy
Gene/Insert 1
  Gene/Insert name: STIM1 (alt name: Stromal Interaction Molecule 1)
  Species: H. sapiens (human)
  Insert size (bp): 2409
  Entrez Gene: STIM1 (a.k.a. D11S4896E, GOK, IMD10, STRMK, TAM, TAM1)
  Promoter: SFFV
  Tag / fusion protein: myc-tag (N terminal on insert)
  Cloning method: Unknown
  Sequencing primers: 5′ n/a
Gene/Insert 2
  Gene/Insert name: Emerald (alt name: EmGFP)
  Species: A. victoria
  Insert size (bp): 717
  Promoter: UbC
  Cloning method: Unknown
  Sequencing primers: 5′ n/a
Resource information
  A portion of this plasmid was derived from a plasmid made by: VectorBuilder
Terms and licenses: Academic/Nonprofit Terms; Industry Terms: Not Available to Industry
How to cite: pLV-SFFV-myc-STIM1-WPRE-UbC-Emerald was a gift from Richard Eva & Bart Nieuwenhuis & Evan Reid (Addgene plasmid # 225939 ; http://n2t.net/addgene:225939 ; RRID:Addgene_225939)
